Addgene plasmid #148627: pnYC-NpM-DmRoquin_725-755_AE
Purpose: Bacterial Expression of DmRoquin_725-755
Depositing lab: Elisa Izaurralde. Depositing organization: Max Planck Institute for Developmental Biology. Publication: A CAF40-binding motif facilitates recruitment of the CCR4-NOT complex to mRNAs targeted by Drosophila Roquin. Sgromo A, Raisch T, Bawankar P, Bhandari D, Chen Y, Kuzuoglu-Ozturk D, Weichenrieder O, Izaurralde E. Nat Commun. 2017 Feb 6;8:14307. doi: 10.1038/ncomms14307. PubMed 28165457.
Backbone
  Vector backbone: Unknown
  Vector type: Bacterial Expression
Growth in bacteria
  Bacterial resistance: Chloramphenicol, 25 μg/mL
  Growth temperature: 37°C
  Growth strain: DH5alpha
  Copy number: Low Copy
Gene/Insert
  Gene/Insert name: DmRoquin_725-755
  Species: D. melanogaster (fly)
  Entrez Gene: roq (a.k.a. CG16807, Dmel\CG16807, NEST:bs21b12)
  Cloning method: Unknown
Terms and licenses: Academic/Nonprofit Terms; Industry Terms: Not Available to Industry
Depositor comments: ORF extracted from isoform C NCBI:NM_001275011.1 Plasmids from this collection were made available to the research community and donated after the lab closed. Please note that the sequence provided by the depositing laboratory may be theoretical/predicted or based on Sanger sequencing results. There may be discrepancies between sequencing results obtained by Addgene and the depositor sequence. If an Addgene verified sequence is not available, please contact before placing your order to request that our lab fully sequence the plasmid.
How to cite: pnYC-NpM-DmRoquin_725-755_AE was a gift from Elisa Izaurralde (Addgene plasmid # 148627 ; http://n2t.net/addgene:148627 ; RRID:Addgene_148627)
