[The description below was written by a language model from this plasmid's Addgene catalogue record and pLannotate feature annotations shown in this document.]
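Description:
pnYC-NpM-DmRoquin_725-755_AE is a 5,591 nt bacterial expression plasmid for producing a short fragment (residues 725–755) of the Drosophila melanogaster Roquin protein (gene roq, CG16807), with the coding sequence taken from isoform C according to the depositor. The catalogue lists the backbone as unknown, but the annotated features point to a pACYC-like architecture. It has a p15A origin of replication, a chloramphenicol acetyltransferase gene under its own cat promoter, and scattered remnants of a disrupted tetracycline resistance gene and its promoter, which flank the inserted expression cassette. Small IS1, RSF ori and resD matches are only partial fragments and are probably backbone remnants. The plasmid is selected with chloramphenicol and is recorded as low copy. Because p15A is compatible with ColE1-type origins, such a plasmid can be maintained alongside a second expression vector for co-expression.

The expression cassette consists of a T7 promoter with an adjacent lac operator, the T7 gene 10 ribosome binding site, and a T7 terminator, which gives IPTG-inducible transcription in E. coli hosts that supply T7 RNA polymerase. The first annotated coding element is a signal-sequence-less maltose binding protein, so the product stays in the cytosol. The roughly 190 nt gap between MBP and the terminator region is not annotated, and it presumably holds a linker and the Roquin peptide fused to the C-terminus of MBP. The feature table does not identify the insert directly, nor any protease cleavage site. The associated publication concerns a CAF40-binding motif in Drosophila Roquin that recruits the CCR4-NOT complex, so this MBP-fused peptide is plausibly intended for recombinant production in binding or structural studies, although the record states only bacterial expression.
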