Features (pLannotate 1.2.2; 17 found; start..end, strand, type, name):
    739..834     -  CDS            resD (fragment): REDF_ECOLI - Also known as D. Protein inferred from homology: Swiss-Prot protein existence level 3. Acts as a repressor of transcription and as a site-specific resolvase that cleaves at the RfsF site. From Escherichia coli (strain K12).
    824..881     +  CDS            TcR (fragment): tetracycline efflux protein; tet; confers resistance to tetracycline
    878..971     -  CDS            TcR (fragment): tetracycline efflux protein; tet; confers resistance to tetracycline
   1475..2375    -  CDS            TcR (fragment): tetracycline efflux protein; tet; confers resistance to tetracycline
   2402..2420    +  promoter       T7 promoter: promoter for bacteriophage T7 RNA polymerase
   2421..2445    +  protein_bind   lac operator: The lac repressor binds to the lac operator to inhibit transcription in E. coli. This inhibition can be relieved by adding lactose or isopropyl-β-D-thiogalactopyranoside (IPTG). lac repressor encoded by lacI
   2460..2482    +  RBS            RBS: efficient ribosome binding site from bacteriophage T7 gene 10 (Olins and Rangwala, 1989)
   2493..3589    +  CDS            MBP (fragment): maltose binding protein from E. coli; malE (mutated); This version of the gene does not encode a signal sequence, so MBP will remain in the cytosol.
   3780..3829    +  CDS            SET1 (fragment): solubility-enhancement tag derived from T7 phage gene 10B
   3837..3884    +  terminator     T7 terminator: transcription terminator for bacteriophage T7 RNA polymerase
   3907..4011    -  CDS            TcR (fragment): tetracycline efflux protein; tet; confers resistance to tetracycline
   4059..4087    -  promoter       tet promoter: E. coli promoter for tetracycline efflux protein gene
   4199..4744    +  rep_origin     p15A ori: Plasmids containing the medium-copy-number p15A origin of replication can be propagated in E. coli cells that contain a second plasmid with the ColE1 origin.
   4832..4887    +  rep_origin     RSF ori (fragment): Plasmids containing the RSF 1030 origin of replication can be propagated in E. coli cells that contain additional plasmids with compatible origins.
   5006..5149    -  mobile_element IS1 (fragment): prokaryotic transposable element IS1
   5270..5372    +  promoter       cat promoter: promoter of the E. coli cat gene encoding chloramphenicol acetyltransferase
   5373..441     +  CDS            CmR (across the origin): chloramphenicol acetyltransferase; cat; confers resistance to chloramphenicol
>Addgene plasmid #148627 | pnYC-NpM-DmRoquin_725-755_AE | depositor full sequence | sequence record 291075 | Full Sequence
GGTATGGCAATGAAAGACGGTGAGCTGGTGATATGGGATAGTGTTCACCCTTGTTACACCGTTTTCCATG
AGCAAACTGAAACGTTTTCATCGCTCTGGAGTGAATACCACGACGATTTCCGGCAGTTTCTACACATATA
TTCGCAAGATGTGGCGTGTTACGGTGAAAACCTGGCCTATTTCCCTAAAGGGTTTATTGAGAATATGTTT
TTCGTCTCAGCCAATCCCTGGGTGAGTTTCACCAGTTTTGATTTAAACGTGGCCAATATGGACAACTTCT
TCGCCCCCGTTTTCACCATGGGCAAATATTATACGCAAGGCGACAAGGTGCTGATGCCGCTGGCGATTCA
GGTTCATCATGCCGTCTGTGATGGCTTCCATGTCGGCAGAATGCTTAATGAATTACAACAGTACTGCGAT
GAGTGGCAGGGCGGGGCGTAATTTTTTTAAGGCAGTTATTGGTGCCCTTAAACGCCTGGTGCTACGCCTG
AATAAGTGATAATAAGCGGATGAATGGCAGAAATTCGAAAGCAAATTCGACCCGGTCGTCGGTTCAGGGC
AGGGTCGTTAAATAGCCGCTTATGTCTATTGCTGGTTTACCGGTTTATTGACTACCGGAAGCAGTGTGAC
CGTGTGCTTCTCAAATGCCTGAGGCCAGTTTGCTCAGGCTCTCCCCGTGGAGGTAATAATTGACGATATG
ATCATTTATTCTGCCTCCCAGAGCCTGATAAAAACGGTTAGCGCTTCGTTAATACAGATGTAGGTGTTCC
ACAGGGTAGCCAGCAGCATCCTGCGATGCAGATCCGGAACATAATGGTGCAGGGCGCTTGTTTCGGCGTG
GGTATGGTGGCAGGCCCCGTGGCCGGGGGACTGTTGGGCGCTGCCGGCACCTGTCCTACGAGTTGCATGA
TAAAGAAGACAGTCATAAGTGCGGCGACGATAGTCATGCCCCGCGCCCACCGGAAGGAGCTACCGGACAG
CGGTGCGGACTGTTGTAACTCAGAATAAGAAATGAGGCCGCTCATGGCGTTGACTCTCAGTCATAGTATC
GTGGTATCACCGGTTGGTTCCACTCTCTGTTGCGGGCAACTTCAGCAGCACGTAGGGGACTTCCGCGTTT
CCAGACTTTACGAAACACGGAAACCGAAGACCATTCATGTTGTTGCTCAGGTCGCAGACGTTTTGCAGCA
GCAGTCGCTTCACGTTCGCTCGCGTATCGGTGATTCATTCTGCTAACCAGTAAGGCAACCCCGCCAGCCT
AGCCGGGTCCTCAACGACAGGAGCACGATCATGCGCACCCGTGGCCAGGACCCAACGCTGCCCGAGATGC
GCCGCGTGCGGCTGCTGGAGATGGCGGACGCGATGGATATGTTCTGCCAAGGGTTGGTTTGCGCATTCAC
AGTTCTCCGCAAGAATTGATTGGCTCCAATTCTTGGAGTGGTGAATCCGTTAGCGAGGTGCCGCCGGCTT
CCATTCAGGTCGAGGTGGCCCGGCTCCATGCACCGCGACGCAACGCGGGGAGGCAGACAAGGTATAGGGC
GGCGCCTACAATCCATGCCAACCCGTTCCATGTGCTCGCCGAGGCGGCATAAATCGCCGTGACGATCAGC
GGTCCAGTGATCGAAGTTAGGCTGGTAAGAGCCGCGAGCGATCCTTGAAGCTGTCCCTGATGGTCGTCAT
CTACCTGCCTGGACAGCATGGCCTGCAACGCGGGCATCCCGATGCCGCCGGAAGCGAGAAGAATCATAAT
GGGGAAGGCCATCCAGCCTCGCGTCGCGAACGCCAGCAAGACGTAGCCCAGCGCGTCGGCCGCCATGCCG
GCGATAATGGCCTGCTTCTCGCCGAAACGTTTGGTGGCGGGACCAGTGACGAAGGCTTGAGCGAGGGCGT
GCAAGATTCCGAATACCGCAAGCGACAGGCCGATCATCGTCGCGCTCCAGCGAAAGCGGTCCTCGCCGAA
AATGACCCAGAGCGCTGCCGGCACCTGTCCTACGAGTTGCATGATAAAGAAGACAGTCATAAGTGCGGCG
ACGATAGTCATGCCCCGCGCCCACCGGAAGGAGCTGACTGGGTTGAAGGCTCTCAAGGGCATCGGTCGAC
GCTCTCCCTTATGCGACTCCTGCATTAGGAAGCAGCCCAGTAGTAGGTTGAGGCCGTTGAGCACCGCCGC
CGCAAGGAATGGTGCATGCAAGGAGATGGCGCCCAACAGTCCCCCGGCCACGGGGCCTGCCACCATACCC
ACGCCGAAACAAGCGCTCATGAGCCCGAAGTGGCGAGCCCGATCTTCCCCATCGGTGATGTCGGCGATAT
AGGCGCCAGCAACCGCACCTGTGGCGCCGGTGATGCCGGCCACGATGCGTCCGGCGTAGAGGATCAGACT
AAGATCTCGATCCCGCGAAATTAATACGACTCACTATAGGGGAATTGTGAGCGGATAACAATTCCCCACT
AGTAATAATTTTGTTTAACTTTAAGAAGGAGATATACCATGGAAACTGAAGAAGGTAAACTGGTAATCTG
GATTAACGGCGATAAAGGCTATAACGGTCTCGCTGAAGTCGGTAAGAAATTCGAGAAAGATACCGGAATT
AAAGTCACCGTTGAGCATCCGGATAAACTGGAAGAGAAATTCCCACAGGTTGCGGCAACTGGCGATGGCC
CTGACATTATCTTCTGGGCACACGACCGCTTTGGTGGCTACGCTCAATCTGGCCTGTTGGCTGAAATCAC
CCCGGACAAAGCGTTCCAGGACAAGCTGTATCCGTTTACCTGGGATGCCGTACGTTACAACGGCAAGCTG
ATTGCTTACCCGATCGCTGTTGAAGCGTTATCGCTGATTTATAACAAAGACCTGCTGCCGAACCCGCCAA
AAACCTGGGAAGAGATCCCGGCGCTGGATAAAGAACTGAAAGCGAAAGGTAAGAGCGCCCTGATGTTCAA
CCTGCAAGAACCGTACTTCACCTGGCCGCTGATTGCTGCTGACGGGGGTTATGCGTTCAAGTATGAAAAC
GGCAAGTACGACATTAAAGACGTGGGCGTGGATAACGCTGGCGCGAAAGCGGGTCTGACCTTCCTGGTTG
ACCTGATTAAAAACAAACACATGAATGCAGACACCGATTACTCCATCGCAGAAGCTGCCTTTAATAAAGG
CGAAACAGCGATGACCATCAACGGCCCGTGGGCATGGTCCAACATCGACACCAGCAAAGTGAATTATGGT
GTAACGGTACTGCCGACCTTCAAGGGTCAACCATCCAAACCGTTCGTTGGCGTGCTGAGCGCAGGTATTA
ACGCCGCCAGTCCGAACAAAGAGCTGGCAAAAGAGTTCCTCGAAAACTATCTGCTGACTGATGAAGGTCT
GGAAGCGGTTAATAAAGACAAACCGCTGGGTGCCGTAGCGCTGAAGTCTTACGAGGAAGAGTTGGCGAAA
GATCCACGTATTGCCGCCACGATGGAAAACGCCCAGAAAGGTGAAATCATGCCGAACATCCCGCAGATGT
CCGCTTTCTGGTATGCCGTGCGTACTGCGGTGATCAACGCCGCCAGCGGTCGTCAGACTGTCGATGAAGC
CCTTAAAGACGCGCAGACTGGTACCGGCAGCGGCCTGGAAGTTCTGTTCCAGGGGCCCCATATGCTCGAG
CTTAAGCAATTGGGATCCGATGTGCCCACTGGCTCCTCCATGCTGAGTATCTACGGCCCGATTTGCCCCA
AGAGCAGTACGACCGGCAACTGGAACAACTTTGATCTGGGATAGTCTAGAGCTAGCCCTAGGAGATCCGG
CTGCTAACAAAGCCCGAAAGGAAGCTGAGTTGGCTGCTGCCACCGCTGAGCAATAACTAGCATAACCCCT
TGGGGCCTCTAAACGGGTCTTGAGGGGTTTTTTGCTGAAAGGAGGAACTATATCCGGATATCCCGCAAGA
GGCCCGGCAGTACCGGCATAACCAAGCCTATGCCTACAGCATCCAGGGTGACGGTGCCGAGGATGACGAT
GAGCGCATTGTTAGATTTCATACACGGTGCCTGACTGCGTTAGCAATTTAACTGTGATAAACTACCGCAT
TAAAGCTTATCGATGATAAGCTGTCAAACATGAGAATTACAACTTATATCGTATGGGGCTGACTTCAGGT
GCTACATTTGAAGAGATAAATTGCACTGAAATCAAGAAATATTTTATCTGATTAATAAGATGATCTTCTT
GAGATCGTTTTGGTCTGCGCGTAATCTCTTGCTCTGAAAACGAAAAAACCGCCTTGCAGGGCGGTTTTTC
GAAGGTTCTCTGAGCTACCAACTCTTTGAACCGAGGTAACTGGCTTGGAGGAGCGCAGTCACCAAAACTT
GTCCTTTCAGTTTAGCCTTAACCGGCGCATGACTTCAAGACTAACTCCTCTAAATCAATTACCAGTGGCT
GCTGCCAGTGGTGCTTTTGCATGTCTTTCCGGGTTGGACTCAAGACGATAGTTACCGGATAAGGCGCAGC
GGTCGGACTGAACGGGGGGTTCGTGCATACAGTCCAGCTTGGAGCGAACTGCCTACCCGGAACTGAGTGT
CAGGCGTGGAATGAGACAAACGCGGCCATAACAGCGGAATGACACCGGTAAACCGAAAGGCAGGAACAGG
AGAGCGCACGAGGGAGCCGCCAGGGGGAAACGCCTGGTATCTTTATAGTCCTGTCGGGTTTCGCCACCAC
TGATTTGAGCGTCAGATTTCGTGATGCTTGTCAGGGGGGCGGAGCCTATGGAAAAACGGCTTTGCCGCGG
CCCTCTCACTTCCCTGTTAAGTATCTTCCTGGCATCTTCCAGGAAATCTCCGCCCCGTTCGTAAGCCATT
TCCGCTCGCCGCAGTCGAACGACCGAGCGTAGCGAGTCAGTGAGCGAGGAAGCGGAATATATCCTGTATC
ACATATTCTGCTGACGCACCGGTGCAGCCTTTTTTCTCCTGCCACATGAAGCACTTCACTGACACCCTCA
TCAGTGCCAACATAGTAAGCCAGTATACACTCCCCTAGCGCTGATGTCCGGCGGTGCTTTTGCCGTTACG
CACCACCCCGTCAGTAGCTGAACAGGAGGGACAGCTGATAGAAACAGAAGCCACTGGAGCACCTCAAAAA
CACCATCATACACTAAATCAGTAAGTTGGCAGCATCACCCGACGCACTTTGCGCCGAATAAATACCTGTG
ACGGAAGATCACTTCGCAGAATAAATAAATCCTGGTGTCCCTGTTGATACCGGGAAGCCCTGGGCCAACT
TTTGGCGAAAATGAGACGTTGATCGGCACGTAAGAGGTTCCAACTTTCACCATAATGAAATAAGATCACT
ACCGGGCGTATTTTTTGAGTTATCGAGATTTTCAGGAGCTAAGGAAGCTAAAATGGAGAAAAAAATCACT
GGATATACCACCGTTGATATATCCCAATGGCATCGTAAAGAACATTTTGAGGCATTTCAGTCAGTTGCTC
AATGTACCTATAACCAGACCGTTCAGCTGGATATTACGGCCTTTTTAAAGACCGTAAAGAAAAATAAGCA
CAAGTTTTATCCGGCCTTTATTCACATTCTTGCCCGCCTGATGAATGCTCATCCGGAATTC
